>Addgene plasmid #139141 | pJBL6664 | addgene full sequence | sequence record 275192 | Addgene NGS Result
CTGAAACCTCAGGCATTTGAGAAGCACACGGTCACACTGCTTCCGGTAGTCAATAAACCGGTAAACCAGC
AATAGACATAAGCGGCTATTTAACGACCCTGCCCTGAACCGACGACCGGGTCATCGTGGCCGGATCTTGC
GGCCCCTCGGCTTGAACGAATTGTTAGACATTATTTGCCGACTACCTTGGTGATCTCGCCTTTCACGTAG
TGGACAAATTCTTCCAACTGATCTGCGCGCGAGGCCAAGCGATCTTCTTCTTGTCCAAGATAAGCCTGTC
TAGCTTCAAGTATGACGGGCTGATACTGGGCCGGCAGGCGCTCCATTGCCCAGTCGGCAGCGACATCCTT
CGGCGCGATTTTGCCGGTTACTGCGCTGTACCAAATGCGGGACAACGTAAGCACTACATTTCGCTCATCG
CCAGCCCAGTCGGGCGGCGAGTTCCATAGCGTTAAGGTTTCATTTAGCGCCTCAAATAGATCCTGTTCAG
GAACCGGATCAAAGAGTTCCTCCGCCGCTGGACCTACCAAGGCAACGCTATGTTCTCTTGCTTTTGTCAG
CAAGATAGCCAGATCAATGTCGATCGTGGCTGGCTCGAAGATACCTGCAAGAATGTCATTGCGCTGCCAT
TCTCCAAATTGCAGTTCGCGCTTAGCTGGATAACGCCACGGAATGATGTCGTCGTGCACAACAATGGTGA
CTTCTACAGCGCGGAGAATCTCGCTCTCTCCAGGGGAAGCCGAAGTTTCCAAAAGGTCGTTGATCAAAGC
TCGCCGCGTTGTTTCATCAAGCCTTACGGTCACCGTAACCAGCAAATCAATATCACTGTGTGGCTTCAGG
CCGCCATCCACTGCGGAGCCGTACAAATGTACGGCCAGCAACGTCGGTTCGAGATGGCGCTCGATGACGC
CAACTACCTCTGATAGTTGAGTCGATACTTCGGCGATCACCGCTTCCCTCATACTCTTCCTTTTTCAATA
TTATTGAAGCATTTATCAGGGTTATTGTCTCATGAGCGGATACATATTTGAATGTATTTAGAAAAATAAA
CAAATAGCTAGCTCACTCGGTCGCTACGCTCCGGGCGTGAGACTGCGGCGGGCGCTGCGGACACATACAA
AGTTACCCACAGATTCCGTGGATAAGCAGGGGACTAACATGTGAGGCAAAACAGCAGGGCCGCGCCGGTG
GCGTTTTTCCATAGGCTCCGCCCTCCTGCCAGAGTTCACATAAACAGACGCTTTTCCGGTGCATCTGTGG
GAGCCGTTAGGCTCAACCATGAATCTGACAGTACGGGCGAAACCCGACAGGACTTAAAGATCCCCACCGT
TTCCGGCGGGTCGCTCCCTCTTGCGCTCTCCTGTTCCGACCCTGCCGTTTACCGGATACCTGTTCCGCCT
TTCTCCCTTACGGGAAGTGTGGCGCTTTCTCATAGCTCACACACTGGTATCTCGGCTCGGTGTAGGTCGT
TCGCTCCAAGCTGGGCTGTAAGCAAGAACTCCCCGTTCAGCCCGACTGCTGCGCCTTATCCGGTAACTGT
TCACTTGAGTCCAACCCGGAAAAGCACGGTAAAACGCCACTGGCAGCAGCCATTGGTAACTGGGAGTTCG
CAGAGGATTTGTTTAGCTAAACACGCGGTTGCTCTTGAAGTGTGCGCCAAAGTCCGGCTACACTGGAAGG
ACAGATTTGGTTGCTGTGCTCTGCGAAAGCCAGTTACCACGGTTAAGTCAGTTGGGGAACTGCTTAACCT
TCGATCAAACCACCTCCCCAGGTGGTTTTTTCGTTTACAGGGCAAAAGATTACGCGCAGAAAAAAAGGAT
CTCAAGAAGATCCTTTGATCTTTTCTACTGAACCGCTCTAGATTTCAGTGCAATTTATCTCTTCAAATGT
AGCACCTGAAGTCAGCCCCATACGATATAAGTTGTAATTCTCATGTTAGTCATGCCCCGCGCCCACAGGA
AGGAGCTGACTGGGTTGAAGGCTCTCAAGGGCATCGGTCGAGATCCCGGTGCCTAATGAGTGAGCTAACT
TACATTAATTGCGTTGCGCGAATTCACGAGATCTGCGGATGGGCAGTATTGGCGCTGAACGCCTGCTGGC
GCGTATTCGTGGCGGGGACAGAATTTACCGTCCGCCAGCAGGATAATTTCACGCAGCTTGACGTGCAGCA
GCACGCTGTGGAAGTGCTTCTCGCCAGTGCCCCCGCGCAAAAACGCATCGTGAACGCTGGTGAAAGCCTG
CAGTTCAGCGCCTCTGAGTTTGGCGCAGTGAAACCGCTGGATGACGAGAGTACAAGCTGGACGAAGGACA
TCCTGAGCTTCAGCGATAAACCGCTGGGTGAGGTGATAGCCACGCTAACCCGTTACCGCAACGGCGTGCT
GCGCTGCGATCCCGCCGTTGCCGGGCTGCGCCTGAGCGGGACGTTCCCGCTGAAAAATACCGATGCGATC
CTGAACGTTATCGCGCAAACGCTTCCCGTTAAAATTCAGTCTATTACGCGGTACTGGATAAACATTTCAC
CACTGTAAGGAAAATAATTCTTATTTCGATTGTCCTTTTTACCCTTCTCGTTCGACTCATAGCTGAACAC
AACAAAAATGATGATGGGGAAGGTCCATCCTCAATCTCTACCTACTCTCACTTACTCTTATCCTGCGGGG
AATGTATACAGTTCATGTATATATTCCCCGCTTTTTTTTTGGATCTAGGAGGAAGGATCTATGGCGAGTA
GCGAAGACGTTATCAAAGAGTTCATGCGTTTCAAAGTTCGTATGGAAGGTTCCGTTAACGGTCACGAGTT
CGAAATCGAAGGTGAAGGTGAAGGTCGTCCGTACGAAGGTACCCAGACCGCTAAACTGAAAGTTACCAAA
GGTGGTCCGCTGCCGTTCGCTTGGGACATCCTGTCCCCGCAGTTCCAGTACGGTTCCAAAGCTTACGTTA
AACACCCGGCTGACATCCCGGACTACCTGAAACTGTCCTTCCCGGAAGGTTTCAAATGGGAACGTGTTAT
GAACTTCGAAGACGGTGGTGTTGTTACCGTTACCCAGGACTCCTCCCTGCAAGACGGTGAGTTCATCTAC
AAAGTTAAACTGCGTGGTACCAACTTCCCGTCCGACGGTCCGGTTATGCAGAAAAAAACCATGGGTTGGG
AAGCTTCCACCGAACGTATGTACCCGGAAGACGGTGCTCTGAAAGGTGAAATCAAAATGCGTCTGAAACT
GAAAGACGGTGGTCACTACGACGCTGAAGTTAAAACCACCTACATGGCTAAAAAACCGGTTCAGCTGCCG
GGTGCTTACAAAACCGACATCAAACTGGACATCACCTCCCACAACGAAGACTACACCATCGTTGAACAGT
ACGAACGTGCTGAAGGTCGTCACTCCACCGGTGCTTAAGGATCCAAACTCGAGTAAGGATCTCCAGGCAT
CAAATAAAACGAAAGGCTCAGTCGAAAGACTGGGCCTTTCGTTTTATCTGTTGTTTGTCGGTGAACGCTC
TCTACTAGAGTCACACTGGCTCACCTTCGGGTGGGCCTTTCTGCGTTTATA
Features (pLannotate 1.2.2; 9 found; start..end, strand, type, name):
    171..962     -  CDS            SmR: aminoglycoside adenylyltransferase (Murphy, 1985); aadA; confers resistance to spectinomycin and streptomycin
    963..1054    -  promoter       AmpR promoter: bla
   1102..1840    -  rep_origin     CloDF13 ori: Plasmids containing the CloDF13 (CDF) origin of replication can be propagated in E. coli cells that contain additional plasmids with compatible origins.
   1937..2001    -  CDS            TcR (fragment): tetracycline efflux protein; tet; confers resistance to tetracycline
   2016..2037    -  protein_bind   CAP binding site: CAP binding activates transcription in the presence of cAMP. E. coli catabolite activator protein
   2115..2525    +  CDS            fecR (fragment): FECR_ECOLI - Experimental evidence at transcript level: Swiss-Prot protein existence level 2. Regulation of iron dicitrate transport. In the absence of citrate FecR inactivates fecI. FecR is probably a sensor that recognizes iron dicitrate in the periplasm. From Escherichia coli (strain K12).
   2721..3398    +  CDS            mRFP1: monomeric derivative of DsRed (Campbell et al., 2002)
   3431..3502    +  terminator     rrnB T1 terminator: transcription terminator T1 from the E. coli rrnB gene
   3518..3545    +  terminator     T7Te terminator: phage T7 early transcription terminator
