[The description below was written by a language model from this plasmid's Addgene catalogue record and pLannotate feature annotations shown in this document.]
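Description:
pJBL6664 is a small (about 3.5 kb) bacterial expression plasmid built on a CloDF13 (CDF) backbone for use in E. coli. It replicates from the CloDF13 origin, recorded as low copy. Because this origin is compatible with other common replicons, the plasmid can be maintained alongside additional plasmids in the same cell. Selection is with spectinomycin, conferred by the aadA aminoglycoside adenylyltransferase gene (SmR, which also gives streptomycin resistance), here placed downstream of the bla (AmpR) promoter. A short tetracycline-resistance fragment and a CAP binding site are also annotated; these look like backbone remnants rather than functional parts.

The payload is described as PfecA – TARGET8 – mCherry: a red fluorescent reporter under control of the promoter of the E. coli ferric citrate transport gene fecA, with a regulatory "TARGET8" element between promoter and coding sequence. The automated annotation does not label either PfecA or TARGET8. It does detect a fecR fragment upstream of the reporter, consistent with genomic sequence from the fec locus, where fecR lies just upstream of fecA, having been cloned along with the promoter. The unannotated gap between that fragment and the reporter presumably holds the promoter and target region. The reporter is annotated as mRFP1 while the catalogue names it mCherry; the two are closely related DsRed derivatives, so this probably reflects annotation matching. Transcription ends at tandem rrnB T1 and T7Te terminators.

The associated publication concerns riboregulated switchable feedback promoters, which suggests that TARGET8 is an RNA target sequence that makes output from the native promoter depend on a trans-acting regulatory RNA supplied separately. The record does not spell out this mechanism. The construct would serve as a fluorescent readout for characterising such gated promoter activity.
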