Addgene plasmid #139141: pJBL6664
Purpose: PfecA - TARGET8 - mCherry
Depositing lab: Julius Lucks. Depositing organization: Northwestern University. Publication: Dynamic Control of Gene Expression with Riboregulated Switchable Feedback Promoters. Glasscock CJ, Biggs BW, Lazar JT, Arnold JH, Burdette LA, Valdes A, Kang MK, Tullman-Ercek D, Tyo KEJ, Lucks JB. ACS Synth Biol. 2021 May 21;10(5):1199-1213. doi: 10.1021/acssynbio.1c00015. Epub 2021 Apr 9. PubMed 33834762.
Backbone
  Vector backbone: CloCDF
  Vector type: Bacterial Expression
Growth in bacteria
  Bacterial resistance: Spectinomycin, 50 μg/mL
  Growth temperature: 37°C
  Growth strain: NEB Stable
  Copy number: Low Copy
Gene/Insert
  Gene/Insert name: mCherry
  Species: Synthetic
  Mutation: N/A
  Cloning method: Gibson Cloning
Terms and licenses: Academic/Nonprofit Terms; Industry Terms: Not Available to Industry
Depositor comments: Please visit https://www.biorxiv.org/content/10.1101/529180v1 for bioRxiv preprint.
How to cite: pJBL6664 was a gift from Julius Lucks (Addgene plasmid # 139141 ; http://n2t.net/addgene:139141 ; RRID:Addgene_139141)
